>Addgene plasmid #227108 | pAAV_AR-RE_MLPmin_BC1014-luc2 | addgene full sequence | sequence record 454379 | Addgene NGS Result
TAGCTGCGCGCTCGCTCGCTCACTGAGGCCGCCCGGGCAAAGCCCGGGCGTCGGGCGACCTTTGGTCGCC
CGGCCTCAGTGAGCGAGCGAGCGCGCAGAGAGGGAGTGGCCAACTCCATCACTAGGGGTTCCTTGTAGTT
AATGATTAACCCGCCATGCTACTTATCTACGTAGCCATGCTCTAGGTACCTTCTTCAAGGACGACGGCAA
CTACAAGACCCGCGCCGAGGTGAAGTTCGAGGGCGACACCCTGGTGAACCGCATCGAGCTGAAGGGCATC
GACTTCAAGGAGGACGGCAACATCCTGGGGCACAAGCTGGAGTACAACTACAACAGCCACAACGTCCATA
TCATGGCCGACAAGCAGAAGAACGGCATCAAGGTGAACTTCAAGATCCGCCACAACATCGAGGACGGCAG
CGTGCAGCTCGCCGACCACTCATATGTACTCGAGTTGTCGACGGTATCGATAAGCTTGATATCACAAGTT
TGTACAAAAAAGCAGGCTAGAACATATTGTTCTAGAACATATTGTTCTAGAACATATTGTTCTAGAACAT
ATTGTTCTACGCGTGGCCTCGCCTGCAGGAGAACATATTGTTCTAGAACATATTGTTCTAGAACATATTG
TTCTCAACTTTTCTATACAAAGTTGGCAAGTGCAGGTGCCAGAACATTTCTCTGGCCTAACTGGAAGACG
CTAGCGGGGGGCTATAAAAGGGGGTGGGGGCGTTCGTCCTCACTCTAGATCTGCGATCTAAGTAAGCTTG
GCAATCCGGTACTGTTGGTAAAGCCCAACTTTGTATAATAAAGTTGAGCTAGTTGCTAAGTCTGCCGAGT
AGAATTAACCCTCACTAAAGGGTAGGTGACACTATTTACACATTTACTTACTCTAACACGCTCATCTATT
ACATCAAATCATCACCTATAGTGAGTCGTATTAGTAGACGCGAGTCAATGCATGTACGACAGCTTTCTTG
TACAAAGTGGTGATATCGAATTCCTGCAGCCCGGGGGATCCGCCCGGGCTAGAGCGGCCGCCACCGCGGT
GGAGCTCGCGACTAGTGACGCCACCATGGAAGATGCCAAAAACATTAAGAAGGGCCCAGCGCCATTCTAC
CCACTCGAAGACGGGACCGCCGGCGAGCAGCTGCACAAAGCCATGAAGCGCTACGCCCTGGTGCCTGGCA
CCATCGCCTTTACCGACGCACATATCGAGGTGGACATTACCTACGCCGAGTACTTCGAGATGAGCGTTCG
GCTGGCAGAAGCTATGAAGCGCTATGGGCTGAATACAAACCATCGGATCGTGGTGTGCAGCGAGAATAGC
TTGCAGTTCTTCATGCCCGTGTTGGGTGCCCTGTTCATCGGTGTGGCTGTGGCCCCAGCTAACGACATCT
ACAACGAGCGCGAGCTGCTGAACAGCATGGGCATCAGCCAGCCCACCGTCGTATTCGTGAGCAAGAAAGG
GCTGCAAAAGATCCTCAACGTGCAAAAGAAGCTACCGATCATACAAAAGATCATCATCATGGATAGCAAG
ACCGACTACCAGGGCTTCCAAAGCATGTACACCTTCGTGACTTCCCATTTGCCACCCGGCTTCAACGAGT
ACGACTTCGTGCCCGAGAGCTTCGACCGGGACAAAACCATCGCCCTGATCATGAACAGTAGTGGCAGTAC
CGGATTGCCCAAGGGCGTAGCCCTACCGCACCGCACCGCTTGTGTCCGATTCAGTCATGCCCGCGACCCC
ATCTTCGGCAACCAGATCATCCCCGACACCGCTATCCTCAGCGTGGTGCCATTTCACCACGGCTTCGGCA
TGTTCACCACGCTGGGCTACTTGATCTGCGGCTTTCGGGTCGTGCTCATGTACCGCTTCGAGGAGGAGCT
ATTCTTGCGCAGCTTGCAAGACTATAAGATTCAATCTGCCCTGCTGGTGCCCACACTATTTAGCTTCTTC
GCTAAGAGCACTCTCATCGACAAGTACGACCTAAGCAACTTGCACGAGATCGCCAGCGGCGGGGCGCCGC
TCAGCAAGGAGGTAGGTGAGGCCGTGGCCAAACGCTTCCACCTACCAGGCATCCGCCAGGGCTACGGCCT
GACAGAAACAACCAGCGCCATTCTGATCACCCCCGAAGGGGACGACAAGCCTGGCGCAGTAGGCAAGGTG
GTGCCCTTCTTCGAGGCTAAGGTGGTGGACTTGGACACCGGTAAGACACTGGGTGTGAACCAGCGCGGCG
AGCTGTGCGTCCGTGGCCCCATGATCATGAGCGGCTACGTTAACAACCCCGAGGCTACAAACGCTCTCAT
CGACAAGGACGGCTGGCTGCACAGCGGCGACATCGCCTACTGGGACGAGGACGAGCACTTCTTCATCGTG
GACCGGCTGAAGAGCCTGATCAAATACAAGGGCTACCAGGTAGCCCCAGCCGAACTGGAGAGCATCCTGC
TGCAACACCCCAACATCTTCGACGCCGGGGTCGCCGGCCTGCCCGACGACGATGCCGGCGAGCTGCCCGC
CGCAGTCGTCGTGCTGGAACACGGTAAAACCATAACCGAGAAGGAGATCGTGGACTATGTGGCCAGCCAG
GCTACAACCGCCAAGAAGCTGCGCGGTGGTGTTGTGTTCGTGGACGAGGTGCCTAAAGGACTGACCGGCA
AGTTGGACGCCCGCAAGATCCGCGAGATTCTCATTAAGGCCAAGAAGGGCGGCAAGATCGCCGTGTAATT
CGAATTCGATATCAAGCTTATCGATAATCAACCTCTGGATTACAAAATTTGTGAAAGATTGACTGGTATT
CTTAACTATGTTGCTCCTTTTACGCTATGTGGATACGCTGCTTTAATGCCTTTGTATCATGCTATTGCTT
CCCGTATGGCTTTCATTTTCTCCTCCTTGTATAAATCCTGGTTGCTGTCTCTTTATGAGGAGTTGTGGCC
CGTTGTCAGGCAACGTGGCGTGGTGTGCACTGTGTTTGCTGACGCAACCCCCACTGGTTGGGGCATTGCC
ACCACCTGTCAGCTCCTTTCCGGGACTTTCGCTTTCCCCCTCCCTATTGCCACGGCGGAACTCATCGCCG
CCTGCCTTGCCCGCTGCTGGACAGGGGCTCGGCTGTTGGGCACTGACAATTCCGTGGTGTTGTCGGGGAA
ATCATCGTCCTTTCCTTGGCTGCTCGCCTGTGTTGCCACCTGGATTCTGCGCGGGACGTCCTTCTGCTAC
GTCCCTTCGGCCCTCAATCCAGCGGACCTTCCTTCCCGCGGCCTGCTGCCGGCTCTGCGGCCTCTTCCGC
GTCTTCGCCTTCGCCCTCAGACGAGTCGGATCTCCCTTTGGGCCGCCTCCCCGCATCGATACCGTCGACT
CGCTGATCAGCCTCGACTGTGCCTTCTAGTTGCCAGCCATCTGTTGTTTGCCCCTCCCCCGTGCCTTCCT
TGACCCTGGAAGGTGCCACTCCCACTGTCCTTTCCTAATAAAATGAGGAAATTGCATCGCATTGTCTGAG
TAGGTGTCATTCTATTCTGGGGGGTGGGGTGGGGCAGGACAGCAAGGGGGAGGATTGGGAAGACAATAGC
AGGCATGCTGGGGATGCGGTGGGCTCTATGGCTTCTGAGGCGGAAAGAACCAGCTGGGGCTCGACTAGAG
CATGGCTACGTAGATAAGTAGCATGGCGGGTTAATCATTAACTACAAGGAACCCCTAGTGATGGAGTTGG
CCACTCCCTCTCTGCGCGCTCGCTCGCTCACTGAGGCCGGGCGACCAAAGGTCGCCCGACGCCCGGGCGG
CCTCAGTGAGCGAGCGAGCGCGCAGAGCTTTTTGCAAAAGCCTAGGCCTCCAAAAAAGCCTCCTCACTAC
TTCTGGAATAGCTCAGAGGCCGAGGCGGCCTCGGCCTCTGCATAAATAAAAAAAATTAGTCAGCCATGGG
GCGGAGAATGGGCGGAACTGGGCGGAGTTAGGGGCGGGATGGGCGGAGTTAGGGGCGGGACTATGGTTGC
TGACTAATTGAGATGCATGCTTTGCATACTTCTGCCTGCTGGGGAGCCTGGGGACTTTCCACACCTGGTT
GCTGACTAATTGAGATGCATGCTTTGCATACTTCTGCCTGCTGGGGAGCCTGGGGACTTTCCACACCCTA
ACTGACACACATTCCACAGCTGCATTAATGAATCGGCCAACGCGCGGGGAGAGGCGGTTTGCGTATTGGG
CGCTCTTCCGCTTCCTCGCTCACTGACTCGCTGCGCTCGGTCGTTCGGCTGCGGCGAGCGGTATCAGCTC
ACTCAAAGGCGGTAATACGGTTATCCACAGAATCAGGGGATAACGCAGGAAAGAACATGTGAGCAAAAGG
CCAGCAAAAGGCCAGGAACCGTAAAAAGGCCGCGTTGCTGGCGTTTTTCCATAGGCTCCGCCCCCCTGAC
GAGCATCACAAAAATCGACGCTCAAGTCAGAGGTGGCGAAACCCGACAGGACTATAAAGATACCAGGCGT
TTCCCCCTGGAAGCTCCCTCGTGCGCTCTCCTGTTCCGACCCTGCCGCTTACCGGATACCTGTCCGCCTT
TCTCCCTTCGGGAAGCGTGGCGCTTTCTCATAGCTCACGCTGTAGGTATCTCAGTTCGGTGTAGGTCGTT
CGCTCCAAGCTGGGCTGTGTGCACGAACCCCCCGTTCAGCCCGACCGCTGCGCCTTATCCGGTAACTATC
GTCTTGAGTCCAACCCGGTAAGACACGACTTATCGCCACTGGCAGCAGCCACTGGTAACAGGATTAGCAG
AGCGAGGTATGTAGGCGGTGCTACAGAGTTCTTGAAGTGGTGGCCTAACTACGGCTACACTAGAAGAACA
GTATTTGGTATCTGCGCTCTGCTGAAGCCAGTTACCTTCGGAAAAAGAGTTGGTAGCTCTTGATCCGGCA
AACAAACCACCGCTGGTAGCGGTGGTTTTTTTGTTTGCAAGCAGCAGATTACGCGCAGAAAAAAAGGATC
TCAAGAAGATCCTTTGATCTTTTCTACGGGGTCTGACGCTCAGTGGAACGAAAACTCACGTTAAGGGATT
TTGGTCATGAGATTATCAAAAAGGATCTTCACCTAGATCCTTTTAAATTAAAAATGAAGTTTTAAATCAA
TCTAAAGTATATATGAGTAAACTTGGTCTGACAGTTACCAATGCTTAATCAGTGAGGCACCTATCTCAGC
GATCTGTCTATTTCGTTCATCCATAGTTGCCTGACTCCCCGTCGTGTAGATAACTACGATACGGGAGGGC
TTACCATCTGGCCCCAGTGCTGCAATGATACCGCGAGACCCACGCTCACCGGCTCCAGATTTATCAGCAA
TAAACCAGCCAGCCGGAAGGGCCGAGCGCAGAAGTGGTCCTGCAACTTTATCCGCCTCCATCCAGTCTAT
TAATTGTTGCCGGGAAGCTAGAGTAAGTAGTTCGCCAGTTAATAGTTTGCGCAACGTTGTTGCCATTGCT
ACAGGCATCGTGGTGTCACGCTCGTCGTTTGGTATGGCTTCATTCAGCTCCGGTTCCCAACGATCAAGGC
GAGTTACATGATCCCCCATGTTGTGCAAAAAAGCGGTTAGCTCCTTCGGTCCTCCGATCGTTGTCAGAAG
TAAGTTGGCCGCAGTGTTATCACTCATGGTTATGGCAGCACTGCATAATTCTCTTACTGTCATGCCATCC
GTAAGATGCTTTTCTGTGACTGGTGAGTACTCAACCAAGTCATTCTGAGAATAGTGTATGCGGCGACCGA
GTTGCTCTTGCCCGGCGTCAATACGGGATAATACCGCGCCACATAGCAGAACTTTAAAAGTGCTCATCAT
TGGAAAACGTTCTTCGGGGCGAAAACTCTCAAGGATCTTACCGCTGTTGAGATCCAGTTCGATGTAACCC
ACTCGTGCACCCAACTGATCTTCAGCATCTTTTACTTTCACCAGCGTTTCTGGGTGAGCAAAAACAGGAA
GGCAAAATGCCGCAAAAAAGGGAATAAGGGCGACACGGAAATGTTGAATACTCATACTCTTCCTTTTTCA
ATATTATTGAAGCATTTATCAGGGTTATTGTCTCATGAGCGGATACATATTTGAATGTATTTAGAAAAAT
AAACAAATAGGGGTTCCGCGCACATTTCCCCGAAAAGTGCCACCTGACGTCTAAGAAACCATTATTATCA
TGACATTAACCTATAAAAATAGGCGTATCACGAGGCCCTTTCGTCTCGCGCGTTTCGGTGATGACGGTGA
AAACCTCTGACACATGCAGCTCCCGGAGACGGTCACAGCTTGTCTGTAAGCGGATGCCGGGAGCAGACAA
GCCCGTCAGGGCGCGTCAGCGGGTGTTGGCGGGTGTCGGGGCTGGCTTAACTATGCGGCATCAGAGCAGA
TTGTACTGAGAGTGCACCATTCGACGCTCTCCCTTATGCGACTCCTGCATTAGGAAGCAGCCCAGTAGTA
GGTTGAGGCCGTTGAGCACCGCCGCCGCAAGGAATGGTGCATGCAAGGAGATGGCGCCCAACAGTCCCCC
GGCCACGGGGCCTGCCACCATACCCACGCCGAAACAAGCGCTCATGAGCCCGAAGTGGCGAGCCCGATCT
TCCCCATCGGTGATGTCGGCGATATAGGCGCCAGCAACCGCACCTGTGGCGCCGGTGATGCCGGCCACGA
TGCGTCCGGCGTAGAGGATCTGGCTAGCGATGACCCTGCTGATTGGTTCGCTGACCATTTCCGGGTGCGG
GACGGCGTTACCAGAAACTCAGAAGGTTCGTCCAACCAAACCGACTCTGACGGCAGTTTACGAGAGAGAT
GATAGGGTCTGCTTCAGTAAGCCAGATGCTACACAATTAGGCTTGTACATATTGTCGTTAGAACGCGGCT
ACAATTAATACATAACCTTATGTATCATACACATACGATTTAGGTGACACTATAGAATACACGGAATTAA
TTC
Features (pLannotate 1.2.2; 26 found; start..end, strand, type, name):
      2..133     -  repeat_region  AAV2 ITR (fragment): inverted terminal repeat of adeno-associated virus serotype 2 inverted
    191..439     +  CDS            (3-F)Tyr-EGFP (fragment): (3-F)Tyr-EGFP is a basic (constitutively fluorescent) green fluorescent protein published in 2004, derived from Aequorea victoria.
    457..483     -  misc_feature   MCS (fragment): pBluescript multiple cloning site
    484..508     +  protein_bind   attB1: mutant version of attB; recombination site for the Gateway® BP reaction BP Clonase™
    635..655     -  protein_bind   attB4: mutant version of attB; core recombination site for the Gateway® BP reaction BP Clonase™
    656..683     +  misc_feature   pause site (fragment): RNA polymerase II transcriptional pause signal from the human α2 globin gene
    796..816     +  protein_bind   attB3: mutant version of attB; core recombination site for the Gateway® BP reaction BP Clonase™
    843..861     +  promoter       T3 promoter: promoter for bacteriophage T3 RNA polymerase
    925..943     -  promoter       T7 promoter: promoter for bacteriophage T7 RNA polymerase
    970..990     -  protein_bind   attB2: mutant version of attB; core recombination site for the Gateway® BP reaction BP Clonase™
   1076..2728    +  CDS            luciferase: firefly luciferase synthetic luc2 version of the luciferase gene
   2732..2756    +  misc_feature   MCS (fragment): pBluescript multiple cloning site
   2756..3344    +  misc_feature   WPRE: woodchuck hepatitis virus posttranscriptional regulatory element
   3377..3601    +  polyA_signal   bGH poly(A) signal: bovine growth hormone polyadenylation signal
   3605..3626    +  promoter       SV40 promoter (fragment): SV40 enhancer and early promoter
   3687..3778    +  repeat_region  AAV2 ITR (fragment): inverted terminal repeat of adeno-associated virus serotype 2 inverted
   3778..3807    -  repeat_region  AAV2 ITR (fragment): inverted terminal repeat of adeno-associated virus serotype 2 inverted
   3811..4140    -  promoter       SV40 promoter: SV40 enhancer and early promoter
   4147..4203    -  CDS            lacI (fragment): lac repressor; lacI; The lac repressor binds to the lac operator to inhibit transcription in E. coli. This inhibition can be relieved by adding lactose or isopropyl-β-D-thiogalactopyranoside (IPTG).
   4386..4974    -  rep_origin     ori: high-copy-number ColE1/pMB1/pBR322/pUC origin of replication
   5145..6005    -  CDS            AmpR: β-lactamase; bla; confers resistance to ampicillin, carbenicillin, and related antibiotics
   6006..6110    -  promoter       AmpR promoter: bla
   6205..6240    +  CDS            rop (fragment): Rop protein, which maintains plasmids at low copy number; rop
   6342..6390    +  misc_feature   bom (fragment): basis of mobility region from pBR322
   6391..6670    -  CDS            TcR (fragment): tetracycline efflux protein; tet; confers resistance to tetracycline
   6898..6916    +  promoter       SP6 promoter: promoter for bacteriophage SP6 RNA polymerase
