[The description below was written by a language model from this plasmid's Addgene catalogue record and pLannotate feature annotations shown in this document.]
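Description:
pAAV_AR-RE_MLPmin_BC1014-luc2 is a 6.9 kb AAV transfer plasmid for mammalian cells that carries a synthetic transcriptional sensor for androgen receptor (AR) activity. It is propagated in E. coli as a high-copy plasmid through a ColE1/pUC-type origin, with selection by the β-lactamase (AmpR) gene. The recombination-tolerant growth strain listed in the record is consistent with the need to keep the repetitive AAV2 inverted terminal repeats intact. The ITRs are annotated as fragments flanking the reporter cassette. They are the elements that would allow the cassette to be packaged into recombinant AAV particles, although the plasmid can also be delivered by transfection.

According to the catalogue entry, the payload consists of eight clustered AR response elements placed upstream of a minimal MLP promoter, so transcription should depend on ligand-activated AR binding to the clustered sites. The response elements, minimal promoter and barcode are not individually annotated. They presumably lie in the modular region assembled by multisite Gateway cloning, which is marked by attB1, attB4, attB3 and attB2 scars and includes a fragment of a Pol II transcriptional pause site. T3 and T7 promoter sequences sit between attB3 and attB2, where the barcode BC1014 would be expected, though the record does not state their role. Downstream is the synthetic firefly luciferase gene luc2, followed by a WPRE to enhance transcript stability and expression and a bGH polyadenylation signal.

The transcript therefore gives two readouts: luciferase activity and a unique expressed RNA barcode. The barcode allows this sensor to be pooled with others in multiplexed cell-based pathway profiling of drugs. Short EGFP, lacI, rop and TcR matches appear to be backbone remnants.
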