Addgene plasmid #227108: pAAV_AR-RE_MLPmin_BC1014-luc2
Purpose: Androgen receptor response element for luciferase and barcode assays; barcode BC1014
Depositing lab: Michael Wehr. Depositing organization: Systasy Bioscience GmbH. Publication: Polypharmacological profiling across protein target families and cellular pathways using the multiplexed cell-based assay platform safetyProfiler reveals efficacy, potency and side effects of drugs. Popovic L, Brankatschk B, Palladino G, Rossner MJ, Wehr MC. Biomed Pharmacother. 2024 Nov;180:117523. doi: 10.1016/j.biopha.2024.117523. Epub 2024 Oct 14. PubMed 39405910.
Backbone
  Vector backbone: pAAV
  Vector type: Mammalian Expression, AAV
Growth in bacteria
  Bacterial resistance: Ampicillin, 100 μg/mL
  Growth temperature: 37°C
  Growth strain: NEB Stable
  Copy number: High Copy
Gene/Insert
  Gene/Insert name: 8x clustered AR response element linked to MLP minimal promoter driving barcode 1014 and a luciferase reporter gene
  Species: Synthetic
  Cloning method: Gateway Cloning
Terms and licenses: Academic/Nonprofit Terms; Industry Terms: Not Available to Industry
How to cite: pAAV_AR-RE_MLPmin_BC1014-luc2 was a gift from Michael Wehr (Addgene plasmid # 227108 ; http://n2t.net/addgene:227108 ; RRID:Addgene_227108)
